Addgene plasmid #133490: pAV0471
Purpose: Expression of nucleo-cytoplasmic mTagBFP2
Depositing lab: Sophie Martin. Depositing organization: Universite de Lausanne (UNIL). Publication: A toolbox of stable integration vectors in the fission yeast Schizosaccharomyces pombe. Vjestica A, Marek M, Nkosi PJ, Merlini L, Liu G, Berard M, Billault-Chaumartin I, Martin SG. J Cell Sci. 2020 Jan 8;133(1). pii: jcs.240754. doi: 10.1242/jcs.240754. PubMed 31801797.
Backbone
  Vector backbone: pUra4(AfeI)(pAV0133)
  Vector type: Yeast Expression
Growth in bacteria
  Bacterial resistance: Ampicillin, 100 μg/mL
  Growth temperature: 37°C
  Growth strain: DH5alpha
  Copy number: High Copy
Gene/Insert
  Gene/Insert name: pUra4(AfeI)-p(tdh1*)-mTagBFP2-terminator(tdh1)
  Species: S. pombe (fission yeast)
  Cloning method: Unknown
Terms and licenses: Academic/Nonprofit Terms; Industry Terms: Not Available to Industry
Depositor comments: Please see the Resource Information section for an annotated Genbank file.
How to cite: pAV0471 was a gift from Sophie Martin (Addgene plasmid # 133490 ; http://n2t.net/addgene:133490 ; RRID:Addgene_133490)
