[The description below was written by a language model from this plasmid's Addgene catalogue record and pLannotate feature annotations shown in this document.]
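Description:
pAV0471 is a fission yeast expression plasmid from a toolbox of stable integration vectors for Schizosaccharomyces pombe, built on the pUra4(AfeI) backbone (pAV0133). In E. coli it is maintained as a high-copy plasmid through a ColE1/pUC-type origin and selected with ampicillin via the β-lactamase gene. The backbone also retains pBluescript-derived remnants: an f1 phage origin, a lacZα fragment with the lac promoter and operator, flanking T7 and T3 promoters, and part of the multiple cloning site. No yeast replication origin is annotated, consistent with a vector meant to integrate into the genome rather than replicate episomally. The S. pombe ura4 gene, encoding orotidine 5'-phosphate decarboxylase, is present together with neighbouring genomic sequence (a tam14 coding region is detected nearby). It presumably serves as both the uracil prototrophy marker and the homology for targeting the ura4 locus. The AfeI in the backbone name suggests linearisation at that site before transformation, although the record does not spell this out.

The payload is a simple expression cassette, p(tdh1*)-mTagBFP2-terminator(tdh1). The coding sequence of mTagBFP2, a monomeric, rapidly maturing blue fluorescent protein, carries no annotated fusion partner or localisation signal. According to the insert name it is driven by a tdh1 promoter variant and followed by the tdh1 terminator. These regulatory regions are not individually annotated in the feature table, and the meaning of the asterisk is not explained. The untargeted protein distributes between nucleus and cytoplasm, so the construct provides a stably integrated blue nucleo-cytoplasmic marker for live-cell imaging of fission yeast.
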