Features (pLannotate 1.2.2; 18 found; start..end, strand, type, name):
    137..186     +  misc_feature   bom (fragment): basis of mobility region from pBR322
    284..553     -  CDS            tam14: TAM14_SCHPO - Experimental evidence at transcript level: Swiss-Prot protein existence level 2. May interact with target proteins during translocation into the lumen of the endoplasmic reticulum. May protect unfolded target proteins against degradation and facilitate correct glycosylation (By similarity). From Schizosaccharomyces pombe (strain 972 / ATCC 24843) (Fission yeast).
   1640..2434    +  CDS            S. pombe ura4: orotidine 5'-phosphate decarboxylase, required for uracil biosynthesis; Schizosaccharomyces pombe ura4
   2877..2925    +  misc_feature   bom (fragment): basis of mobility region from pBR322
   2953..3381    -  rep_origin     f1 ori (sequence partly withheld): f1 bacteriophage origin of replication; arrow indicates direction of (+) strand synthesis
   3385..3540    -  CDS            lacZα (fragment): LacZα fragment of β-galactosidase; lacZ fragment
   3548..3566    +  promoter       T7 promoter: promoter for bacteriophage T7 RNA polymerase
   4507..5214    +  CDS            mTagBFP2: mTagBFP2 is a basic (constitutively fluorescent) blue fluorescent protein published in 2011, derived from Entacmaea quadricolor. It is reported to be a very rapidly-maturing monomer with very low acid sensitivity.
   5229..5253    -  misc_feature   MCS (fragment): pBluescript multiple cloning site
   5992..6010    -  promoter       T3 promoter: promoter for bacteriophage T3 RNA polymerase
   6055..6071    -  protein_bind   lac operator: The lac repressor binds to the lac operator to inhibit transcription in E. coli. This inhibition can be relieved by adding lactose or isopropyl-β-D-thiogalactopyranoside (IPTG). lac repressor encoded by lacI
   6079..6109    -  promoter       lac promoter: promoter for the E. coli lac operon
   6124..6145    -  protein_bind   CAP binding site: CAP binding activates transcription in the presence of cAMP. E. coli catabolite activator protein
   6158..6250    -  CDS            lacI (fragment): lac repressor; lacI; The lac repressor binds to the lac operator to inhibit transcription in E. coli. This inhibition can be relieved by adding lactose or isopropyl-β-D-thiogalactopyranoside (IPTG).
   6433..7021    -  rep_origin     ori: high-copy-number ColE1/pMB1/pBR322/pUC origin of replication
   7192..8052    -  CDS            AmpR: β-lactamase; bla; confers resistance to ampicillin, carbenicillin, and related antibiotics
   8053..8157    -  promoter       AmpR promoter: bla
   8252..35      +  CDS            rop (fragment) (across the origin): Rop protein, which maintains plasmids at low copy number; rop
>Addgene plasmid #133490 | pAV0471 | addgene full sequence | sequence record 263667 | Addgene NGS Result
TCGCGCGTTTCGGTGATGACGGTGAAAACCTCTGACACATGCAGCTCCCGGAGACGGTCACAGCTTGTCT
GTAAGCGGATGCCGGGAGCAGACAAGCCCGTCAGGGCGCGTCAGCGGGTGTTGGCGGGTGTCGGGGCTGG
CTTAACTATGCGGCATCAGAGCAGATTGTACTGAGAGTGCACCATAACCGGGTATTAGTCAAAACTAGTA
TACTTTTTCTCGGAGTATAATACACAATATCGGTGCAAATAGGTTTTAAAATTGCTCCAATCACATGTTC
TTAAGAAAAAAACGTCAAAAGAAATCTAAGTATTCCCAAAATAATTCCTCCTGACATGAGAAGAATAAAA
AACACTAAGATGCATTGTCAGTATGAAACACAAGCCAAAGTTGCTAACAATAGGATCAATTCTTACTTAC
TGGCAATGTTACGAGGAATCTTGGTAGGAGGATGTTTGGCAACATAACGTTCTTTTGAATTTGTTTTTAC
ACGACGAGTAATGTTCTTCTGAAACTGTGTGTTTGCACGACGCTGAGAGGGAGTTTGAACCGTCTAAAAG
ACATAGTTAGGATCCATGATGCACAGATTTCTAAAGATAAAACTACTTACAGGCATGTTGGTTTATTAAA
AAAGAAAAACAGGAATGATAAGAGGGAAAGAATACGTGTACAGAGCGCTTACATAATGAGTGAGTGTCAT
TATTGAGGAATGCCATGTCAGATTTGACACAACTCAGAACTTATTAACTTTTTATGATTGGAACTTTTGT
TTTGCCCAAGGAATTTTTAATGGAAGAAGTTGTTTTATAAATGATATTGAATTTATATCCACTCTTTTTA
GCGCATTTGCATCTCTACTTTAGGTTCTTCTTTGACTAGATTCTAGGATGCGTATTGGATATACTGGTCT
TTGAATCATTGTCGAAAAAAAAATTCATGGTTGTACCCATGAGCAAACTGCTTTTGTGGTTATCCATGTG
CTTCTTTTGTTCAGCATCTATCTTCTTAATCGCATGGAAGATTTGATTTAAACCAAAAGAAATATTGTTA
AACTTTGACAGAAGCTTTAAATTTTGATTCCATACATTAAATGGATAAAACTCCTGAAGCTTAGCTACAA
ATCCCACTGGCTATATGTATGCATTTGTGTTAAAAAAGTTTGTATAGATTATTTAATCTACTCAGCATTC
TTTCTCTAAATAGGAATTTGTTACTTAATGGAGAAAAAAATGTTTCGATTTACCTAGTGTATTTGTTTGT
ATACTCACGTTTAATTTCAAACATCCATTCTATCTTGTGTAATTTTTGGCATGGTGAAAAAGATAATCAG
CCTTATAATCTTTACAAAAGTAAGAAATTCTGTAAATAAGCCTTAATGCCCTTGCTTTAAATTAAAATGG
TTCTTTTTCATGATAATGTTTGCACTTTGTGAATATATTTTAGATAGTTCTGTGAGGTATAATTAAGATG
TTTTAGAGACTTATACAATTTTGTCTTTATAAATTCTTAATTGATTTTACCATCCCAGTTTAACTATGCT
TCGTCGGCATCTCTGCACATGTCGTGTTTTCTTACCGTATTGTCCTACCAAGAACCTCTTTTTTGCTTGG
ATCGAAATTAAAGGTTTAAAAGCAAAGTTATGGATGCTAGAGTATTTCAAAGCTATTCAGCTAGAGCTGA
GGGGATGAAAAATCCCATTGCCAAGGAATTGTTGGCTTTGATGGAAGAAAAGCAAAGCAACTTGTCAGTC
GCGGTCGATTTGACGAAGAAATCCGAAATCTTAGAATTGGTAGATAAAATTGGACCCTATGTCTGTGTTA
TCAAGACACATATTGACGTTGTCGAGGATTTCGACCAGGATATGGTAGAAAAACTGGTGGCCTTAGGTAA
AAAGCATCGTTTTCTTATCTTTGAGGATCGCAAATTCGCAGACATTGGAAATACCGTCAAGCTACAATAT
GCATCTGGTGTGTACAAAATTGCTTCTTGGGCTCATATCACAAATTGCCATACAGTGCCAGGCGAGGGTA
TTATACAAGGCCTCAAAGAAGTTGGTTTACCTTTGGGACGTGGTCTCTTGCTTTTGGCTGAAATGTCTTC
CAAAGGCTCTTTGGCTACTGGTTCCTACACAGAGAAAACCTTAGAATGGTTTGAGAAGCATACCGATTTT
TGCTTTGGCTTTATAGCTGGTCGTCGATTTCCTAACCTTCAAAGCGACTACATAACTATGTCCCCTGGTA
TCGGCTTGGATGTTAAAGGAGACGGGCTGGGACAGCAATATCGTACTCCTGAAGAAGTGATTGTAAACTG
CGGTAGCGATATCATCATTGTTGGTCGTGGAGTTTATGGAGCTGGTCGTAATCCTGTTGTCGAAGCCAAG
AGATATAGAGAAGCTGGTTGGAAGGCATATCAGCAAAGACTTTCTCAGCATTAAAAAAAGACTAATGTAA
AATTTTTTTGGTTGGTTATTGAAAAAGTCGATGCCTTGTTTGCGTTTGTTTTCCTAGGCGTTTTATGTCA
GAAGGCATTTAGAATTAGTATACAAGTACTCTTTGGTAAAATTTTATGTAGCGACTAAAATATTAACTAT
TATAGATAAACACCTTGGGAATAAAAAGTAATTTGCTATAGTAATTTATTAAACATGCTCCTACAACATT
ACCACAATCTTTTCTCTTGGATTGACATTGAATAAGAAAAGAGTGAATTTTTTTAGACTTGTAATGATAA
CTATGTACAAAGCCAATGAAAGATGTATGTAGATGAATGTAAAATACCATGTAGACAAACAAGATAAAAC
TTGGTTATAAACATTGGTGTTGGAACAGAATAAATTAGATGTCAAAAAGTTTCGTCAATATCACAAGCTT
GCTAGGGCGGTGTGAAATACCGCACAGATGCGTAAGGAGAAAATACCGCATCAGGAAATTGTAAGCGTTA
ATATTTTGTTAAAATTCGCGTTAAATTTTTGTTAAATCAGCTCATTTTTTAACCAATAGGCCGAAATCGG
CAAAATCCCTTATAAATCAAAAGAATAGACCGAGATAGGGT
[37 nt withheld, positions 3052-3088]
AAAGAACGTGGACTCCAACGTCAAAGG
[49 nt withheld, positions 3116-3164]
T
[91 nt withheld, positions 3166-3256]
G
[124 nt withheld, positions 3258-3381]
CCATTCGCCATTCAGGCTGCGCAACTGTTGGGAAGGGCGATCGGTGCGGGCCTCTTCGCTATTACGCCAG
CTGGCGAAAGGGGGATGTGCTGCAAGGCGATTAAGTTGGGTAACGCCAGGGTTTTCCCAGTCACGACGTT
GTAAAACGACGGCCAGTGAGCGCGCGTAATACGACTCACTATAGGGCGAATTGGGTACCGGGCCCGCTAG
CATGCACACTAAATAAACAAACTGTGCGTCCATTCCTTTTATGCACAAACGTTGAAGCTCAGGACATCGC
ACCAACAATCACTCATCTCTTCTCTCTCTACCCACTTTCCACCCACACCCACAGTCTGCATCTGTTTGAC
GACTGTAGCTCAAGCATCAGTAGCAGCCGCTGTCATCCTCAACTGCTGCTGCTGATGCTGCTTGAATGTA
CGCATGATAGCAACGACGCACCGCTCTACCACTACTACCGAAGCGCCATCATCACCTCCTCACCTACCAT
CGCAATCGTCCTCTCGAAACTCTTCGACCGCTTTCACCCGGCTTCCTGCAGGTAACAATGCGCTCGGCGC
TTGATTAAAAGAGGCCAGAGGCGATAAATGACTCAGGGTGCATTTGGCCTCGCTACGAAAGGACCCTGTC
TTGTGATTTTTCCGTAGCCAATGGACAACCGCCTTGTCAACCTTTTGACTTTGGAATGTGCTAGCAATTC
CTCCTTCCCCCTGACTTCAGGTGACAAGGCTTGCATCACGCTGAGGTAGGCGTCGGAAAAACTTTCCTCA
CAAGGCTGACGTCATGGAATGTGCAATCAAAGTCAGGAGCGGGAACGAGGCAGATTACCAACGAAGCAAC
GACCATCTCGGAACAACTTGCAAAGAAAGTCAAGGAAAGTTGGCACCACATCACGATCGCGCACCTTCTC
CAATCACCTTGCTCCTTAGTTGTTCCGAATCGAGTGCGAGGCAATTGTGGTAAAGATAGTCGGGGGAAAC
CCTTACCCCATTCACACCACGGCTGATGGCTGCTGTGTGGGATGGAAAGGTATAAATAGAGGCAGGCGGT
GCCTAGCATCGCTTCTGTATAGATCATTCATCCATAGTATTGATTTACACTTGATTCAAAGAATTCATGG
CAAGCGTGTCTAAGGGCGAAGAGCTGATTAAGGAGAACATGCACATGAAGCTGTACATGGAGGGCACCGT
GGACAACCATCACTTCAAGTGCACATCCGAGGGCGAAGGCAAGCCCTACGAGGGCACCCAGACCATGAGA
ATCAAGGTGGTCGAGGGCGGCCCTCTCCCCTTCGCCTTCGACATCCTGGCTACTAGCTTCCTCTACGGCA
GCAAGACCTTCATCAACCACACCCAGGGCATCCCCGACTTCTTCAAGCAGTCCTTCCCTGAGGGCTTCAC
ATGGGAGAGAGTCACCACATACGAAGACGGGGGCGTGCTGACCGCTACCCAGGACACCAGCCTCCAGGAC
GGCTGCCTCATCTACAACGTCAAGATCAGAGGGGTGAACTTCACATCCAACGGCCCTGTGATGCAGAAGA
AAACACTCGGCTGGGAGGCCTTCACCGAGACGCTGTACCCCGCTGACGGCGGCCTGGAAGGCAGAAACGA
CATGGCCCTGAAGCTCGTGGGCGGGAGCCATCTGATCGCAAACGCCAAGACCACATATAGATCCAAGAAA
CCCGCTAAGAACCTCAAGATGCCTGGCGTCTACTATGTGGACTACAGACTGGAAAGAATCAAGGAGGCCA
ACAACGAGACCTACGTCGAGCAGCACGAGGTGGCAGTGGCCAGATACTGCGACCTCCCTAGCAAACTGGG
GCACAAGCTTAATTAAGGCGCGCCATAAGCGGCCGCCACCGCGGTGGAGCTCGGCTCTAGAGCTTTTATG
ATTTTGATAAATACTTTTTTTCGTTTTGGTTTGTGATACGTATAGTTTGCCTGTCTCCTTTTGTAAATGA
TCTTCTTTTGTAGTCTTGTGTAATCTCTTTTTCATTTGGTCAACTTAAGTGAATTTTTTTTTGTCAGTTT
CCTTGTAGGATATTATGTCAAAGTCTTATTTATACTATATATTATTGCTTTGGTGGTGAGTCGCATTTGT
GGGGACGGTGTTACTTTACTGATGGATTTAGGTAGGAGGCATCCACTGTCCCCCATTTCGCTAGCTTAAG
TTTAATATGAAGATGCACTTAAGCATGAACGCCCGTTTTGATCTTTTTCACTTGTACCGCGAAGAGCTTG
TTTTACTGTTTTTCCGTCTGCATCCCGAGAACTAGTTGATCTCCCAATGCACACTTTAGACTTTATTCAA
ACCGAAGTCGGTTTTGTAATTTAAAAATTTTTACCCACTGTAAAGTACAAACAATTCATCGCTATGTTAG
TTGTGTACGCTACTAGCGCATCACATGATTACATGTTAATCAACAAAAACGAAAATGTTTATTGTCAATC
TAAAAATACATATGTCCGTTAAGACAAAAGTATGAGGCTGGATGGAATGAGCAATGGTAGCAAAAGGTTT
CCGAAATGGTCATATCATTTTTTCAATTTTTGCTGATCTCAAATACCTCAACTTGTTTTATTCGTTTAAA
CCGAGCTCCAGCTTTTGTTCCCTTTAGTGAGGGTTAATTGCGCGCTTGGCGTAATCATGGTCATAGCTGT
TTCCTGTGTGAAATTGTTATCCGCTCACAATTCCACACAACATACGAGCCGGAAGCATAAAGTGTAAAGC
CTGGGGTGCCTAATGAGTGAGCTAACTCACATTAATTGCGTTGCGCTCACTGCCCGCTTTCCAGTCGGGA
AACCTGTCGTGCCAGCTGCATTAATGAATCGGCCAACGCGCGGGGAGAGGCGGTTTGCGTATTGGGCGCT
CTTCCGCTTCCTCGCTCACTGACTCGCTGCGCTCGGTCGTTCGGCTGCGGCGAGCGGTATCAGCTCACTC
AAAGGCGGTAATACGGTTATCCACAGAATCAGGGGATAACGCAGGAAAGAACATGTGAGCAAAAGGCCAG
CAAAAGGCCAGGAACCGTAAAAAGGCCGCGTTGCTGGCGTTTTTCCATAGGCTCCGCCCCCCTGACGAGC
ATCACAAAAATCGACGCTCAAGTCAGAGGTGGCGAAACCCGACAGGACTATAAAGATACCAGGCGTTTCC
CCCTGGAAGCTCCCTCGTGCGCTCTCCTGTTCCGACCCTGCCGCTTACCGGATACCTGTCCGCCTTTCTC
CCTTCGGGAAGCGTGGCGCTTTCTCATAGCTCACGCTGTAGGTATCTCAGTTCGGTGTAGGTCGTTCGCT
CCAAGCTGGGCTGTGTGCACGAACCCCCCGTTCAGCCCGACCGCTGCGCCTTATCCGGTAACTATCGTCT
TGAGTCCAACCCGGTAAGACACGACTTATCGCCACTGGCAGCAGCCACTGGTAACAGGATTAGCAGAGCG
AGGTATGTAGGCGGTGCTACAGAGTTCTTGAAGTGGTGGCCTAACTACGGCTACACTAGAAGAACAGTAT
TTGGTATCTGCGCTCTGCTGAAGCCAGTTACCTTCGGAAAAAGAGTTGGTAGCTCTTGATCCGGCAAACA
AACCACCGCTGGTAGCGGTGGTTTTTTTGTTTGCAAGCAGCAGATTACGCGCAGAAAAAAAGGATCTCAA
GAAGATCCTTTGATCTTTTCTACGGGGTCTGACGCTCAGTGGAACGAAAACTCACGTTAAGGGATTTTGG
TCATGAGATTATCAAAAAGGATCTTCACCTAGATCCTTTTAAATTAAAAATGAAGTTTTAAATCAATCTA
AAGTATATATGAGTAAACTTGGTCTGACAGTTACCAATGCTTAATCAGTGAGGCACCTATCTCAGCGATC
TGTCTATTTCGTTCATCCATAGTTGCCTGACTCCCCGTCGTGTAGATAACTACGATACGGGAGGGCTTAC
CATCTGGCCCCAGTGCTGCAATGATACCGCGAGACCCACGCTCACCGGCTCCAGATTTATCAGCAATAAA
CCAGCCAGCCGGAAGGGCCGAGCGCAGAAGTGGTCCTGCAACTTTATCCGCCTCCATCCAGTCTATTAAT
TGTTGCCGGGAAGCTAGAGTAAGTAGTTCGCCAGTTAATAGTTTGCGCAACGTTGTTGCCATTGCTACAG
GCATCGTGGTGTCACGCTCGTCGTTTGGTATGGCTTCATTCAGCTCCGGTTCCCAACGATCAAGGCGAGT
TACATGATCCCCCATGTTGTGCAAAAAAGCGGTTAGCTCCTTCGGTCCTCCGATCGTTGTCAGAAGTAAG
TTGGCCGCAGTGTTATCACTCATGGTTATGGCAGCACTGCATAATTCTCTTACTGTCATGCCATCCGTAA
GATGCTTTTCTGTGACTGGTGAGTACTCAACCAAGTCATTCTGAGAATAGTGTATGCGGCGACCGAGTTG
CTCTTGCCCGGCGTCAATACGGGATAATACCGCGCCACATAGCAGAACTTTAAAAGTGCTCATCATTGGA
AAACGTTCTTCGGGGCGAAAACTCTCAAGGATCTTACCGCTGTTGAGATCCAGTTCGATGTAACCCACTC
GTGCACCCAACTGATCTTCAGCATCTTTTACTTTCACCAGCGTTTCTGGGTGAGCAAAAACAGGAAGGCA
AAATGCCGCAAAAAAGGGAATAAGGGCGACACGGAAATGTTGAATACTCATACTCTTCCTTTTTCAATAT
TATTGAAGCATTTATCAGGGTTATTGTCTCATGAGCGGATACATATTTGAATGTATTTAGAAAAATAAAC
AAATAGGGGTTCCGCGCACATTTCCCCGAAAAGTGCCACCTGACGTCTAAGAAACCATTATTATCATGAC
ATTAACCTATAAAAATAGGCGTATCACGAGGCCCTTTCGTC
